>Addgene plasmid #228001 | pRS416-ADH1p-mTID-FRB-NLS-HA3 | addgene full sequence | sequence record 453632 | Addgene NGS Result
CCCGTCGTGTAGATAACTACGATACGGGAGGGCTTACCATCTGGCCCCAGTGCTGCAATGATACCGCGAG
ACCCACGCTCACCGGCTCCAGATTTATCAGCAATAAACCAGCCAGCCGGAAGGGCCGAGCGCAGAAGTGG
TCCTGCAACTTTATCCGCCTCCATCCAGTCTATTAATTGTTGCCGGGAAGCTAGAGTAAGTAGTTCGCCA
GTTAATAGTTTGCGCAACGTTGTTGCCATTGCTACAGGCATCGTGGTGTCACGCTCGTCGTTTGGTATGG
CTTCATTCAGCTCCGGTTCCCAACGATCAAGGCGAGTTACATGATCCCCCATGTTGTGCAAAAAAGCGGT
TAGCTCCTTCGGTCCTCCGATCGTTGTCAGAAGTAAGTTGGCCGCAGTGTTATCACTCATGGTTATGGCA
GCACTGCATAATTCTCTTACTGTCATGCCATCCGTAAGATGCTTTTCTGTGACTGGTGAGTACTCAACCA
AGTCATTCTGAGAATAGTGTATGCGGCGACCGAGTTGCTCTTGCCCGGCGTCAATACGGGATAATACCGC
GCCACATAGCAGAACTTTAAAAGTGCTCATCATTGGAAAACGTTCTTCGGGGCGAAAACTCTCAAGGATC
TTACCGCTGTTGAGATCCAGTTCGATGTAACCCACTCGTGCACCCAACTGATCTTCAGCATCTTTTACTT
TCACCAGCGTTTCTGGGTGAGCAAAAACAGGAAGGCAAAATGCCGCAAAAAAGGGAATAAGGGCGACACG
GAAATGTTGAATACTCATACTCTTCCTTTTTCAATATTATTGAAGCATTTATCAGGGTTATTGTCTCATG
AGCGGATACATATTTGAATGTATTTAGAAAAATAAACAAATAGGGGTTCCGCGCACATTTCCCCGAAAAG
TGCCACCTGGGTCCTTTTCATCACGTGCTATAAAAATAATTATAATTTAAATTTTTTAATATAAATATAT
AAATTAAAAATAGAAAGTAAAAAAAGAAATTAAAGAAAAAATAGTTTTTGTTTTCCGAAGATGTAAAAGA
CTCTAGGGGGATCGCCAACAAATACTACCTTTTATCTTGCTCTTCCTGCTCTCAGGTATTAATGCCGAAT
TGTTTCATCTTGTCTGTGTAGAAGACCACACACGAAAATCCTGTGATTTTACATTTTACTTATCGTTAAT
CGAATGTATATCTATTTAATCTGCTTTTCTTGTCTAATAAATATATATGTAAAGTACGCTTTTTGTTGAA
ATTTTTTAAACCTTTGTTTATTTTTTTTTCTTCATTCCGTAACTCTTCTACCTTCTTTATTTACTTTCTA
AAATCCAAATACAAAACATAAAAATAAATAAACACAGAGTAAATTCCCAAATTATTCCATCATTAAAAGA
TACGAGGCGCGTGTAAGTTACAGGCAAGCGATCCGTCTAAGAAACCATTATTATCATGACATTAACCTAT
AAAAATAGGCGTATCACGAGGCCCTTTCGTCTCGCGCGTTTCGGTGATGACGGTGAAAACCTCTGACACA
TGCAGCTCCCGGAGACGGTCACAGCTTGTCTGTAAGCGGATGCCGGGAGCAGACAAGCCCGTCAGGGCGC
GTCAGCGGGTGTTGGCGGGTGTCGGGGCTGGCTTAACTATGCGGCATCAGAGCAGATTGTACTGAGAGTG
CACCATACCACCTTTTCAATTCATCATTTTTTTTTTATTCTTTTTTTTGATTTCGGTTTCCTTGAAATTT
TTTTGATTCGGTAATCTCCGAACAGAAGGAAGAACGAAGGAAGGAGCACAGACTTAGATTGGTATATATA
CGCATATGTAGTGTTGAAGAAACATGAAATTGCCCAGTATTCTTAACCCAACTGCACAGAACAAAAACCT
GCAGGAAACGAAGATAAATCATGTCGAAAGCTACATATAAGGAACGTGCTGCTACTCATCCTAGTCCTGT
TGCTGCCAAGCTATTTAATATCATGCACGAAAAGCAAACAAACTTGTGTGCTTCATTGGATGTTCGTACC
ACCAAGGAATTACTGGAGTTAGTTGAAGCATTAGGTCCCAAAATTTGTTTACTAAAAACACATGTGGATA
TCTTGACTGATTTTTCCATGGAGGGCACAGTTAAGCCGCTAAAGGCATTATCCGCCAAGTACAATTTTTT
ACTCTTCGAAGACAGAAAATTTGCTGACATTGGTAATACAGTCAAATTGCAGTACTCTGCGGGTGTATAC
AGAATAGCAGAATGGGCAGACATTACGAATGCACACGGTGTGGTGGGCCCAGGTATTGTTAGCGGTTTGA
AGCAGGCGGCAGAAGAAGTAACAAAGGAACCTAGAGGCCTTTTGATGTTAGCAGAATTGTCATGCAAGGG
CTCCCTATCTACTGGAGAATATACTAAGGGTACTGTTGACATTGCGAAGAGCGACAAAGATTTTGTTATC
GGCTTTATTGCTCAAAGAGACATGGGTGGAAGAGATGAAGGTTACGATTGGTTGATTATGACACCCGGTG
TGGGTTTAGATGACAAGGGAGACGCATTGGGTCAACAGTATAGAACCGTGGATGATGTGGTCTCTACAGG
ATCTGACATTATTATTGTTGGAAGAGGACTATTTGCAAAGGGAAGGGATGCTAAGGTAGAGGGTGAACGT
TACAGAAAAGCAGGCTGGGAAGCATATTTGAGAAGATGCGGCCAGCAAAACTAAAAAACTGTATTATAAG
TAAATGCATGTATACTAAACTCACAAATTAGAGCTTCAATTTAATTATATCAGTTATTACCCTATGCGGT
GTGAAATACCGCACAGATGCGTAAGGAGAAAATACCGCATCAGGAAATTGTAAGCGTTAATATTTTGTTA
AAATTCGCGTTAAATTTTTGTTAAATCAGCTCATTTTTTAACCAATAGGCCGAAATCGGCAAAATCCCTT
ATAAATCAAAAGAATAGACCGAGATAGGGT
[37 nt withheld, positions 2971-3007]
AAAGAACGTGGACTCCAACGTCAAAGG
[49 nt withheld, positions 3035-3083]
T
[91 nt withheld, positions 3085-3175]
G
[124 nt withheld, positions 3177-3300]
CCATTCGCCATTCAGGCTGCGCAACTGTTGGGAAGGGCGATCGGTGCGGGCCTCTTCGCTATTACGCCAG
CTGGCGAAAGGGGGATGTGCTGCAAGGCGATTAAGTTGGGTAACGCCAGGGTTTTCCCAGTCACGACGTT
GTAAAACGACGGCCAGTGAGCGCGCGTAATACGACTCACTATAGGGCGAATTGGGTACCAAGGGAACTTT
ACACTTCTCCTATGCACATATATTAATTAAAGTCCAATGCTAGTAGAGAAGGGGGGTAACACCCCTCCGC
GCTCTTTTCCGATTTTTTTCTAAACCGTGGAATATTTCGGATATCCTTTTGTTGTTTCCGGGTGTACAAT
ATGGACTTCCTCTTTTCTGGCAACCAAACCCATACATCGGGATTCCTATAATACCTTCGTTGGTCTCCCT
AACATGTAGGTGGCGGAGGGGAGATATACAATAGAACAGATACCAGACAAGACATAATGGGCTAAACAAG
ACTACACCAATTACACTGCCTCATTGATGGTGGTACATAACGAACTAATACTGTAGCCCTAGACTTGATA
GCCATCATCATATCGAAGTTTCACTACCCTTTTTCCATTTGCCATCTATTGAAGTAATAATAGGCGCATG
CAACTTCTTTTCTTTTTTTTTCTTTTCTCTCTCCCCCGTTGTTGTCTCACCATATCCGCAATGACAAAAA
AATGATGGAAGACACTAAAGGAAAAAATTAACGACAAAGACAGCACCAACAGATGTCGTTGTTCCAGAGC
TGATGAGGGGTATCTCGAAGCACACGAAACTTTTTCCTTCCTTCATTCACGCACACTACTCTCTAATGAG
CAACGGTATACGGCCTTCCTTCCAGTTACTTGAATTTGAAATAAACAAAAGTTTGCTGTCTTGCTATCAA
GTATAAATAGACCTGCAATTATTAATCTTTTGTTTCCTCGTCATTGTTCTCGTTCCCTTTCTTCCTTGTT
TCTTTTTCTGCACAATATTTCAAGCTATACCAAGCATACAATCAGTCGACGGTATCGATAAGCTTAAAAT
GGCAAGAGACCCGCCCGTAGCAACTATGATTCCTTTACTGAATGCGAAACAGATATTGGGTCAATTAGAT
GGGGGTTCCGTAGCTGTCCTTCCGGTGGTGGATAGCACGAACCAATATCTACTTGATAGGATCGGGGAAT
TGAAGTCAGGTGATGCTTGCATCGCAGAGTACCAACAGGCTGGTAGAGGGAGCAGAGGCAGGAAGTGGTT
TTCACCATTTGGAGCAAATCTGTACTTGAGCATGTTCTGGAGACTTAAGAGAGGTCCAGCGGCGATAGGG
CTGGGACCCGTTATCGGAATTGTGATGGCAGAAGCCCTGCGTAAACTAGGTGCTGATAAAGTACGTGTCA
AATGGCCAAACGATTTATATCTACAAGACAGAAAGTTGGCGGGGATTTTGGTGGAACTTGCCGGCATAAC
CGGGGACGCCGCGCAGATAGTCATTGGTGCTGGAATCAATGTGGCGATGAGACGTGTTGAGGAGTCAGTT
GTAAATCAGGGTTGGATAACTCTTCAGGAGGCCGGGATAAACTTAGACAGGAATACTCTAGCTGCCATGC
TTATACGTGAGCTACGTGCCGCCCTGGAGCTTTTCGAGCAAGAAGGTCTAGCTCCTTACCTTAGCCGTTG
GGAGAAGTTGGATAACTTCATCAATAGACCAGTTAAGTTAATCATAGGGGACAAAGAGATATTCGGGATC
AGTAGAGGTATAGATAAGCAGGGAGCGCTACTACTGGAGCAGGATGGGGTTATCAAACCGTGGATGGGCG
GGGAGATATCCCTGAGGTCTGCCGAGAAGGCTAGCGGTTCTGGTGGTGCTAGCATCCTCTGGCATGAGAT
GTGGCATGAAGGCCTGGAAGAGGCATCTCGTTTGTACTTTGGGGAAAGGAACGTGAAAGGCATGTTTGAG
GTGCTGGAGCCCTTGCATGCTATGATGGAACGGGGCCCCCAGACTCTGAAGGAAACATCCTTTAATCAGG
CCTATGGTCGAGATTTAATGGAGGCCCAAGAGTGGTGCAGGAAGTACATGAAATCAGGGAATGTCAAGGA
CCTCCTCCAAGCCTGGGACCTCTATTATCATGTGTTCCGACGAATCTCAAAGCTCGAGCCACCAAAAAAG
AAAAGAAAAGTTTACCCATACGATGTTCCTGACTATGCGGGCTATCCGTATGACGTCCCGGACTATGCAG
GATCTTATCCATATGACGTTCCAGATTACGCTGCTTGATCTAGAGCGGCCGCCACCGCGGTGGAGCTCCA
GCTTTTGTTCCCTTTAGTGAGGGTTAATTGCGCGCTTGGCGTAATCATGGTCATAGCTGTTTCCTGTGTG
AAATTGTTATCCGCTCACAATTCCACACAACATACGAGCCGGAAGCATAAAGTGTAAAGCCTGGGGTGCC
TAATGAGTGAGCTAACTCACATTAATTGCGTTGCGCTCACTGCCCGCTTTCCAGTCGGGAAACCTGTCGT
GCCAGCTGCATTAATGAATCGGCCAACGCGCGGGGAGAGGCGGTTTGCGTATTGGGCGCTCTTCCGCTTC
CTCGCTCACTGACTCGCTGCGCTCGGTCGTTCGGCTGCGGCGAGCGGTATCAGCTCACTCAAAGGCGGTA
ATACGGTTATCCACAGAATCAGGGGATAACGCAGGAAAGAACATGTGAGCAAAAGGCCAGCAAAAGGCCA
GGAACCGTAAAAAGGCCGCGTTGCTGGCGTTTTTCCATAGGCTCCGCCCCCCTGACGAGCATCACAAAAA
TCGACGCTCAAGTCAGAGGTGGCGAAACCCGACAGGACTATAAAGATACCAGGCGTTTCCCCCTGGAAGC
TCCCTCGTGCGCTCTCCTGTTCCGACCCTGCCGCTTACCGGATACCTGTCCGCCTTTCTCCCTTCGGGAA
GCGTGGCGCTTTCTCATAGCTCACGCTGTAGGTATCTCAGTTCGGTGTAGGTCGTTCGCTCCAAGCTGGG
CTGTGTGCACGAACCCCCCGTTCAGCCCGACCGCTGCGCCTTATCCGGTAACTATCGTCTTGAGTCCAAC
CCGGTAAGACACGACTTATCGCCACTGGCAGCAGCCACTGGTAACAGGATTAGCAGAGCGAGGTATGTAG
GCGGTGCTACAGAGTTCTTGAAGTGGTGGCCTAACTACGGCTACACTAGAAGAACAGTATTTGGTATCTG
CGCTCTGCTGAAGCCAGTTACCTTCGGAAAAAGAGTTGGTAGCTCTTGATCCGGCAAACAAACCACCGCT
GGTAGCGGTGGTTTTTTTGTTTGCAAGCAGCAGATTACGCGCAGAAAAAAAGGATCTCAAGAAGATCCTT
TGATCTTTTCTACGGGGTCTGACGCTCAGTGGAACGAAAACTCACGTTAAGGGATTTTGGTCATGAGATT
ATCAAAAAGGATCTTCACCTAGATCCTTTTAAATTAAAAATGAAGTTTTAAATCAATCTAAAGTATATAT
GAGTAAACTTGGTCTGACAGTTACCAATGCTTAATCAGTGAGGCACCTATCTCAGCGATCTGTCTATTTC
GTTCATCCATAGTTGCCTGACTC
Features (pLannotate 1.2.2; 23 found; start..end, strand, type, name):
    789..893     -  promoter       AmpR promoter: bla
    930..1433    +  misc_feature   CEN/ARS: S. cerevisiae CEN6 centromere fused to an autonomously replicating sequence
   1501..1536    +  CDS            rop (fragment): Rop protein, which maintains plasmids at low copy number; rop
   1638..1687    +  misc_feature   bom (fragment): basis of mobility region from pBR322
   1695..1910    +  promoter       URA3 promoter: S. cerevisiae URA3
   1911..2714    +  CDS            URA3: orotidine-5'-phosphate decarboxylase, required for uracil biosynthesis; S. cerevisiae URA3; yeast auxotrophic marker, counterselectable with 5-fluoroorotic acid (5-FOA)
   2793..2844    +  misc_feature   bom (fragment): basis of mobility region from pBR322
   2872..3300    -  rep_origin     f1 ori (sequence partly withheld): f1 bacteriophage origin of replication; arrow indicates direction of (+) strand synthesis
   3304..3459    -  CDS            lacZα (fragment): LacZα fragment of β-galactosidase; lacZ fragment
   3467..3485    +  promoter       T7 promoter: promoter for bacteriophage T7 RNA polymerase
   3623..4324    +  promoter       ADH1 promoter: S. cerevisiae ADH1; promoter for alcohol dehydrogenase 1
   4325..4345    -  misc_feature   MCS (fragment): pBluescript multiple cloning site
   4379..5149    +  CDS            birA (fragment): BIRA_ECOLI - Also known as bioR, dhbB. Experimental evidence at protein level: Swiss-Prot protein existence level 1. Acts both as a biotin--[acetyl-CoA-carboxylase] ligase and a biotin-operon repressor. In the presence of ATP, BirA activates biotin to form the BirA-biotinyl-5'-adenylate (BirA-bio-5'-AMP or holoBirA) complex. HoloBirA can either transfer the biotinyl moiety to the biotin carboxyl carrier protein (BCCP) subunit of acetyl-CoA carboxylase, or bind to the biotin operator site and inhibit transcription of the operon. From Escherichia coli (strain K12).
   5174..5452    +  CDS            FRB*: T2098L mutant of FKBP-rapamycin binding domain of human FRAP binds synthetic ligands such as AP21967
   5483..5572    +  CDS            3xHA: three tandem HA epitope tags
   5579..5608    -  misc_feature   MCS (fragment): pBluescript multiple cloning site
   5621..5639    -  promoter       T3 promoter: promoter for bacteriophage T3 RNA polymerase
   5684..5700    -  protein_bind   lac operator: The lac repressor binds to the lac operator to inhibit transcription in E. coli. This inhibition can be relieved by adding lactose or isopropyl-β-D-thiogalactopyranoside (IPTG). lac repressor encoded by lacI
   5708..5738    -  promoter       lac promoter: promoter for the E. coli lac operon
   5753..5774    -  protein_bind   CAP binding site: CAP binding activates transcription in the presence of cAMP. E. coli catabolite activator protein
   5787..5879    -  CDS            lacI (fragment): lac repressor; lacI; The lac repressor binds to the lac operator to inhibit transcription in E. coli. This inhibition can be relieved by adding lactose or isopropyl-β-D-thiogalactopyranoside (IPTG).
   6062..6650    -  rep_origin     ori: high-copy-number ColE1/pMB1/pBR322/pUC origin of replication
   6821..788     -  CDS            AmpR (across the origin): β-lactamase; bla; confers resistance to ampicillin, carbenicillin, and related antibiotics
