[The description below was written by a language model from this plasmid's Addgene catalogue record and pLannotate feature annotations shown in this document.]
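Description:
pRS416-ADH1p-mTID-FRB-NLS-HA3 is a yeast expression plasmid built on the pRS416 shuttle backbone for proximity-dependent biotin labelling (BioID) in budding yeast. In Saccharomyces cerevisiae it is maintained as a centromeric plasmid through a CEN6/ARS element and selected by the URA3 auxotrophic marker, which can also be counterselected with 5-fluoroorotic acid. In E. coli it replicates from a high-copy ColE1/pUC-type origin and carries the β-lactamase gene for ampicillin selection. The backbone also retains an f1 phage origin and pBluescript-derived remnants, including lacZα and lac promoter/operator fragments, T7 and T3 promoters and pieces of the multiple cloning site flanking the insert.

The payload is a single fusion open reading frame driven by the S. cerevisiae ADH1 promoter. It begins with miniTurboID, annotated in the feature table as a fragment of E. coli BirA, consistent with this engineered, truncated biotin ligase that releases reactive biotinyl-AMP and labels nearby proteins. This is followed by an FRB domain, which the annotation matches to the T2098L variant of the FKBP-rapamycin binding domain of human FRAP, and then a C-terminal triple HA epitope for detection. The name and stated purpose also indicate a nuclear localization signal, although it is not separately annotated, and no yeast terminator is annotated downstream of the tag. The FRB domain allows rapamycin-type ligands to induce dimerization with FKBP-tagged partners, so the nuclear-targeted ligase could presumably be recruited to a protein of interest rather than fused to it directly. The associated work characterised BioID tagging systems in yeast and examined the interactome of the Ccr4-Not complex.
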