Addgene plasmid #228001: pRS416-ADH1p-mTID-FRB-NLS-HA3
Purpose: Expresses miniTurboID-FRB-NLS fusion from ADH1 promoter; yeast BioID
Depositing lab: Joseph Reese. Depositing organization: Pennsylvania State University. Publication: Characterization of BioID tagging systems in budding yeast and exploring the interactome of the Ccr4-Not complex. Pfannenstein J, Tyryshkin M, Gulden ME, Doud EH, Mosley AL, Reese JC. G3 (Bethesda). 2024 Sep 13:jkae221. doi: 10.1093/g3journal/jkae221. PubMed 39271111.
Backbone
  Vector backbone: pRS416
  Vector type: Yeast Expression
  Selectable markers: URA3
Growth in bacteria
  Bacterial resistance: Ampicillin, 100 μg/mL
  Growth temperature: 37°C
  Growth strain: DH5alpha
  Copy number: High Copy
Gene/Insert
  Gene/Insert name: miniTurboID-FRB
  Species: Other
  Promoter: ADH1
  Tag / fusion protein: HA tag (C terminal on insert)
  Cloning method: Ligation Independent Cloning
Terms and licenses: Academic/Nonprofit Terms; Industry Terms: Not Available to Industry
How to cite: pRS416-ADH1p-mTID-FRB-NLS-HA3 was a gift from Joseph Reese (Addgene plasmid # 228001 ; http://n2t.net/addgene:228001 ; RRID:Addgene_228001)
